>Addgene plasmid #105184 | pLN428 (FuGW-G5p-mKate2-1Pe ) | addgene full sequence | sequence record 201247 | Addgene NGS Result
GTCGACGGATCGGGAGATCTCCCGATCCCCTATGGTGCACTCTCAGTACAATCTGCTCTGATGCCGCATA
GTTAAGCCAGTATCTGCTCCCTGCTTGTGTGTTGGAGGTCGCTGAGTAGTGCGCGAGCAAAATTTAAGCT
ACAACAAGGCAAGGCTTGACCGACAATTGCATGAAGAATCTGCTTAGGGTTAGGCGTTTTGCGCTGCTTC
GCGATGTACGGGCCAGATATACGCGTTGACATTGATTATTGACTAGTTATTAATAGTAATCAATTACGGG
GTCATTAGTTCATAGCCCATATATGGAGTTCCGCGTTACATAACTTACGGTAAATGGCCCGCCTGGCTGA
CCGCCCAACGACCCCCGCCCATTGACGTCAATAATGACGTATGTTCCCATAGTAACGCCAATAGGGACTT
TCCATTGACGTCAATGGGTGGAGTATTTACGGTAAACTGCCCACTTGGCAGTACATCAAGTGTATCATAT
GCCAAGTACGCCCCCTATTGACGTCAATGACGGTAAATGGCCCGCCTGGCATTATGCCCAGTACATGACC
TTATGGGACTTTCCTACTTGGCAGTACATCTACGTATTAGTCATCGCTATTACCATGGTGATGCGGTTTT
GGCAGTACATCAATGGGCGTGGATAGCGGTTTGACTCACGGGGATTTCCAAGTCTCCACCCCATTGACGT
CAATGGGAGTTTGTTTTGGCACCAAAATCAACGGGACTTTCCAAAATGTCGTAACAACTCCGCCCCATTG
ACGCAAATGGGCGGTAGGCGTGTACGGTGGGAGGTCTATATAAGCAGCGCGTTTTGCCTGTACTGGGTCT
CTCTGGTTAGACCAGATCTGAGCCTGGGAGCTCTCTGGCTAACTAGGGAACCCACTGCTTAAGCCTCAAT
AAAGCTTGCCTTGAGTGCTTCAAGTAGTGTGTGCCCGTCTGTTGTGTGACTCTGGTAACTAGAGATCCCT
CAGACCCTTTTAGTCAGTGTGGAAAATCTCTAGCAGTGGCGCCCGAACAGGGACTTGAAAGCGAAAGGGA
AACCAGAGGAGCTCTCTCGACGCAGGACTCGGCTTGCTGAAGCGCGCACGGCAAGAGGCGAGGGGCGGCG
ACTGGTGAGTACGCCAAAAATTTTGACTAGCGGAGGCTAGAAGGAGAGAGATGGGTGCGAGAGCGTCAGT
ATTAAGCGGGGGAGAATTAGATCGCGATGGGAAAAAATTCGGTTAAGGCCAGGGGGAAAGAAAAAATATA
AATTAAAACATATAGTATGGGCAAGCAGGGAGCTAGAACGATTCGCAGTTAATCCTGGCCTGTTAGAAAC
ATCAGAAGGCTGTAGACAAATACTGGGACAGCTACAACCATCCCTTCAGACAGGATCAGAAGAACTTAGA
TCATTATATAATACAGTAGCAACCCTCTATTGTGTGCATCAAAGGATAGAGATAAAAGACACCAAGGAAG
CTTTAGACAAGATAGAGGAAGAGCAAAACAAAAGTAAGACCACCGCACAGCAAGCGGCCGCTGATCTTCA
GACCTGGAGGAGGAGATATGAGGGACAATTGGAGAAGTGAATTATATAAATATAAAGTAGTAAAAATTGA
ACCATTAGGAGTAGCACCCACCAAGGCAAAGAGAAGAGTGGTGCAGAGAGAAAAAAGAGCAGTGGGAATA
GGAGCTTTGTTCCTTGGGTTCTTGGGAGCAGCAGGAAGCACTATGGGCGCAGCGTCAATGACGCTGACGG
TACAGGCCAGACAATTATTGTCTGGTATAGTGCAGCAGCAGAACAATTTGCTGAGGGCTATTGAGGCGCA
ACAGCATCTGTTGCAACTCACAGTCTGGGGCATCAAGCAGCTCCAGGCAAGAATCCTGGCTGTGGAAAGA
TACCTAAAGGATCAACAGCTCCTGGGGATTTGGGGTTGCTCTGGAAAACTCATTTGCACCACTGCTGTGC
CTTGGAATGCTAGTTGGAGTAATAAATCTCTGGAACAGATTTGGAATCACACGACCTGGATGGAGTGGGA
CAGAGAAATTAACAATTACACAAGCTTAATACACTCCTTAATTGAAGAATCGCAAAACCAGCAAGAAAAG
AATGAACAAGAATTATTGGAATTAGATAAATGGGCAAGTTTGTGGAATTGGTTTAACATAACAAATTGGC
TGTGGTATATAAAATTATTCATAATGATAGTAGGAGGCTTGGTAGGTTTAAGAATAGTTTTTGCTGTACT
TTCTATAGTGAATAGAGTTAGGCAGGGATATTCACCATTATCGTTTCAGACCCACCTCCCAACCCCGAGG
GGACCCGACAGGCCCGAAGGAATAGAAGAAGAAGGTGGAGAGAGAGACAGAGACAGATCCATTCGATTAG
TGAACGGATCGGCACTGCGTGCGCCAATTCTGCAGACAAATGGCAGTATTCATCCACAATTTTAAAAGAA
AAGGGGGGATTGGGGGGTACAGTGCAGGGGAAAGAATAGTAGACATAATAGCAACAGACATACAAACTAA
AGAATTACAAAAACAAATTACAAAAATTCAAAATTTTCGGGTTTATTACAGGGACAGCAGAGATCCAGTT
TGGTTAATGGATCCTCGATAGGTACCGAGTTTCTAGACGGAGTACTGTCCTCCGAGCGGAGTACTGTCCT
CCGACTCGAGCGGAGTACTGTCCTCCGATCGGAGTACTGTCCTCCGCGAATTCCGGAGTACTGTCCTCCG
AAGACGCTAGCGGGGGGCTATAAAAGGGGGTGGGGGCGTTCGTCCTCACTCTAGATCTGCGATCTAAGTA
AGCTTGGCATTCCGGTACTGTTGGTAAAGCCACCATGGTGTCTAAGGGCGAAGAGCTGATTAAGGAGAAC
ATGCACATGAAGCTGTACATGGAGGGCACCGTGAACAACCACCACTTCAAGTGCACATCCGAGGGCGAAG
GCAAGCCCTACGAGGGCACCCAGACCATGAGAATCAAGGTGGTCGAGGGCGGCCCTCTCCCCTTCGCCTT
CGACATCCTGGCTACCAGCTTCATGTACGGCAGCAAAACCTTCATCAACCACACCCAGGGCATCCCCGAC
TTCTTTAAGCAGTCCTTCCCTGAGGGCTTCACATGGGAGAGAGTCACCACATACGAAGACGGGGGCGTGC
TGACCGCTACCCAGGACACCAGCCTCCAGGACGGCTGCCTCATCTACAACGTCAAGATCAGAGGGGTGAA
CTTCCCATCCAACGGCCCTGTGATGCAGAAGAAAACACTCGGCTGGGAGGCCTCCACCGAGATGCTGTAC
CCCGCTGACGGCGGCCTGGAAGGCAGAAGCGACATGGCCCTGAAGCTCGTGGGCGGGGGCCACCTGATCT
GCAACTTGAAGACCACATACAGATCCAAGAAACCCGCTAAGAACCTCAAGATGCCCGGCGTCTACTATGT
GGACAGAAGACTGGAAAGAATCAAGGAGGCCGACAAAGAGACCTACGTCGAGCAGCACGAGGTGGCTGTG
GCCAGATACTGCGACCTCCCTAGCAAACTGGGGCACAAACTTAATTAGGCACCGCTTGAAGTCTTTAATT
AAATACCGGTCGATATCAAGCTTATCGATAATCAACCTCTGGATTACAAAATTTGTGAAAGATTGACTGG
TATTCTTAACTATGTTGCTCCTTTTACGCTATGTGGATACGCTGCTTTAATGCCTTTGTATCATGCTATT
GCTTCCCGTATGGCTTTCATTTTCTCCTCCTTGTATAAATCCTGGTTGCTGTCTCTTTATGAGGAGTTGT
GGCCCGTTGTCAGGCAACGTGGCGTGGTGTGCACTGTGTTTGCTGACGCAACCCCCACTGGTTGGGGCAT
TGCCACCACCTGTCAGCTCCTTTCCGGGACTTTCGCTTTCCCCCTCCCTATTGCCACGGCGGAACTCATC
GCCGCCTGCCTTGCCCGCTGCTGGACAGGGGCTCGGCTGTTGGGCACTGACAATTCCGTGGTGTTGTCGG
GGAAATCATCGTCCTTTCCTTGGCTGCTCGCCTGTGTTGCCACCTGGATTCTGCGCGGGACGTCCTTCTG
CTACGTCCCTTCGGCCCTCAATCCAGCGGACCTTCCTTCCCGCGGCCTGCTGCCGGCTCTGCGGCCTCTT
CCGCGTCTTCGCCTTCGCCCTCAGACGAGTCGGATCTCCCTTTGGGCCGCCTCCCCGCATCGATACCGTC
GACCTCGAGACCTAGAAAAACATGGAGCAATCACAAGTAGCAATACAGCAGCTACCAATGCTGATTGTGC
CTGGCTAGAAGCACAAGAGGAGGAGGAGGTGGGTTTTCCAGTCACACCTCAGGTACCTTTAAGACCAATG
ACTTACAAGGCAGCTGTAGATCTTAGCCACTTTTTAAAAGAAAAGGGGGGACTGGAAGGGCTAATTCACT
CCCAACGAAGACAAGATATCCTTGATCTGTGGATCTACCACACACAAGGCTACTTCCCTGATTGGCAGAA
CTACACACCAGGGCCAGGGATCAGATATCCACTGACCTTTGGATGGTGCTACAAGCTAGTACCAGTTGAG
CAAGAGAAGGTAGAAGAAGCCAATGAAGGAGAGAACACCCGCTTGTTACACCCTGTGAGCCTGCATGGGA
TGGATGACCCGGAGAGAGAAGTATTAGAGTGGAGGTTTGACAGCCGCCTAGCATTTCATCACATGGCCCG
AGAGCTGCATCCGGACTGTACTGGGTCTCTCTGGTTAGACCAGATCTGAGCCTGGGAGCTCTCTGGCTAA
CTAGGGAACCCACTGCTTAAGCCTCAATAAAGCTTGCCTTGAGTGCTTCAAGTAGTGTGTGCCCGTCTGT
TGTGTGACTCTGGTAACTAGAGATCCCTCAGACCCTTTTAGTCAGTGTGGAAAATCTCTAGCAGGGCCCG
TTTAAACCCGCTGATCAGCCTCGACTGTGCCTTCTAGTTGCCAGCCATCTGTTGTTTGCCCCTCCCCCGT
GCCTTCCTTGACCCTGGAAGGTGCCACTCCCACTGTCCTTTCCTAATAAAATGAGGAAATTGCATCGCAT
TGTCTGAGTAGGTGTCATTCTATTCTGGGGGGTGGGGTGGGGCAGGACAGCAAGGGGGAGGATTGGGAAG
ACAATAGCAGGCATGCTGGGGATGCGGTGGGCTCTATGGCTTCTGAGGCGGAAAGAACCAGCTGGGGCTC
TAGGGGGTATCCCC
[124 nt withheld, positions 5195-5318]
C
[91 nt withheld, positions 5320-5410]
A
[49 nt withheld, positions 5412-5460]
CCTTTGACGTTGGAGTCCACGTTCTTT
[37 nt withheld, positions 5488-5524]
ACCCTATCTCGGTCTATTCTTTTGATTTATAAGGGATTTTGCCGATTTCGGCCTATTGGTTAAAAAATGA
GCTGATTTAACAAAAATTTAACGCGAATTAATTCTGTGGAATGTGTGTCAGTTAGGGTGTGGAAAGTCCC
CAGGCTCCCCAGCAGGCAGAAGTATGCAAAGCATGCATCTCAATTAGTCAGCAACCAGGTGTGGAAAGTC
CCCAGGCTCCCCAGCAGGCAGAAGTATGCAAAGCATGCATCTCAATTAGTCAGCAACCATAGTCCCGCCC
CTAACTCCGCCCATCCCGCCCCTAACTCCGCCCAGTTCCGCCCATTCTCCGCCCCATGGCTGACTAATTT
TTTTTATTTATGCAGAGGCCGAGGCCGCCTCTGCCTCTGAGCTATTCCAGAAGTAGTGAGGAGGCTTTTT
TGGAGGCCTAGGCTTTTGCAAAAAGCTCCCGGGAGCTTGTATATCCATTTTCGGATCTGATCAGCACGTG
TTGACAATTAATCATCGGCATAGTATATCGGCATAGTATAATACGACAAGGTGAGGAACTAAACCATGGC
CAAGTTGACCAGTGCCGTTCCGGTGCTCACCGCGCGCGACGTCGCCGGAGCGGTCGAGTTCTGGACCGAC
CGGCTCGGGTTCTCCCGGGACTTCGTGGAGGACGACTTCGCCGGTGTGGTCCGGGACGACGTGACCCTGT
TCATCAGCGCGGTCCAGGACCAGGTGGTGCCGGACAACACCCTGGCCTGGGTGTGGGTGCGCGGCCTGGA
CGAGCTGTACGCCGAGTGGTCGGAGGTCGTGTCCACGAACTTCCGGGACGCCTCCGGGCCGGCCATGACC
GAGATCGGCGAGCAGCCGTGGGGGCGGGAGTTCGCCCTGCGCGACCCGGCCGGCAACTGCGTGCACTTCG
TGGCCGAGGAGCAGGACTGACACGTGCTACGAGATTTCGATTCCACCGCCGCCTTCTATGAAAGGTTGGG
CTTCGGAATCGTTTTCCGGGACGCCGGCTGGATGATCCTCCAGCGCGGGGATCTCATGCTGGAGTTCTTC
GCCCACCCCAACTTGTTTATTGCAGCTTATAATGGTTACAAATAAAGCAATAGCATCACAAATTTCACAA
ATAAAGCATTTTTTTCACTGCATTCTAGTTGTGGTTTGTCCAAACTCATCAATGTATCTTATCATGTCTG
TATACCGTCGACCTCTAGCTAGAGCTTGGCGTAATCATGGTCATAGCTGTTTCCTGTGTGAAATTGTTAT
CCGCTCACAATTCCACACAACATACGAGCCGGAAGCATAAAGTGTAAAGCCTGGGGTGCCTAATGAGTGA
GCTAACTCACATTAATTGCGTTGCGCTCACTGCCCGCTTTCCAGTCGGGAAACCTGTCGTGCCAGCTGCA
TTAATGAATCGGCCAACGCGCGGGGAGAGGCGGTTTGCGTATTGGGCGCTCTTCCGCTTCCTCGCTCACT
GACTCGCTGCGCTCGGTCGTTCGGCTGCGGCGAGCGGTATCAGCTCACTCAAAGGCGGTAATACGGTTAT
CCACAGAATCAGGGGATAACGCAGGAAAGAACATGTGAGCAAAAGGCCAGCAAAAGGCCAGGAACCGTAA
AAAGGCCGCGTTGCTGGCGTTTTTCCATAGGCTCCGCCCCCCTGACGAGCATCACAAAAATCGACGCTCA
AGTCAGAGGTGGCGAAACCCGACAGGACTATAAAGATACCAGGCGTTTCCCCCTGGAAGCTCCCTCGTGC
GCTCTCCTGTTCCGACCCTGCCGCTTACCGGATACCTGTCCGCCTTTCTCCCTTCGGGAAGCGTGGCGCT
TTCTCATAGCTCACGCTGTAGGTATCTCAGTTCGGTGTAGGTCGTTCGCTCCAAGCTGGGCTGTGTGCAC
GAACCCCCCGTTCAGCCCGACCGCTGCGCCTTATCCGGTAACTATCGTCTTGAGTCCAACCCGGTAAGAC
ACGACTTATCGCCACTGGCAGCAGCCACTGGTAACAGGATTAGCAGAGCGAGGTATGTAGGCGGTGCTAC
AGAGTTCTTGAAGTGGTGGCCTAACTACGGCTACACTAGAAGAACAGTATTTGGTATCTGCGCTCTGCTG
AAGCCAGTTACCTTCGGAAAAAGAGTTGGTAGCTCTTGATCCGGCAAACAAACCACCGCTGGTAGCGGTG
GTTTTTTTGTTTGCAAGCAGCAGATTACGCGCAGAAAAAAAGGATCTCAAGAAGATCCTTTGATCTTTTC
TACGGGGTCTGACGCTCAGTGGAACGAAAACTCACGTTAAGGGATTTTGGTCATGAGATTATCAAAAAGG
ATCTTCACCTAGATCCTTTTAAATTAAAAATGAAGTTTTAAATCAATCTAAAGTATATATGAGTAAACTT
GGTCTGACAGTTACCAATGCTTAATCAGTGAGGCACCTATCTCAGCGATCTGTCTATTTCGTTCATCCAT
AGTTGCCTGACTCCCCGTCGTGTAGATAACTACGATACGGGAGGGCTTACCATCTGGCCCCAGTGCTGCA
ATGATACCGCGAGACCCACGCTCACCGGCTCCAGATTTATCAGCAATAAACCAGCCAGCCGGAAGGGCCG
AGCGCAGAAGTGGTCCTGCAACTTTATCCGCCTCCATCCAGTCTATTAATTGTTGCCGGGAAGCTAGAGT
AAGTAGTTCGCCAGTTAATAGTTTGCGCAACGTTGTTGCCATTGCTACAGGCATCGTGGTGTCACGCTCG
TCGTTTGGTATGGCTTCATTCAGCTCCGGTTCCCAACGATCAAGGCGAGTTACATGATCCCCCATGTTGT
GCAAAAAAGCGGTTAGCTCCTTCGGTCCTCCGATCGTTGTCAGAAGTAAGTTGGCCGCAGTGTTATCACT
CATGGTTATGGCAGCACTGCATAATTCTCTTACTGTCATGCCATCCGTAAGATGCTTTTCTGTGACTGGT
GAGTACTCAACCAAGTCATTCTGAGAATAGTGTATGCGGCGACCGAGTTGCTCTTGCCCGGCGTCAATAC
GGGATAATACCGCGCCACATAGCAGAACTTTAAAAGTGCTCATCATTGGAAAACGTTCTTCGGGGCGAAA
ACTCTCAAGGATCTTACCGCTGTTGAGATCCAGTTCGATGTAACCCACTCGTGCACCCAACTGATCTTCA
GCATCTTTTACTTTCACCAGCGTTTCTGGGTGAGCAAAAACAGGAAGGCAAAATGCCGCAAAAAAGGGAA
TAAGGGCGACACGGAAATGTTGAATACTCATACTCTTCCTTTTTCAATATTATTGAAGCATTTATCAGGG
TTATTGTCTCATGAGCGGATACATATTTGAATGTATTTAGAAAAATAAACAAATAGGGGTTCCGCGCACA
TTTCCCCGAAAAGTGCCACCTGAC
Features (pLannotate 1.2.2; 31 found; start..end, strand, type, name):
     31..83      -  misc_feature   bom (fragment): basis of mobility region from pBR322
    238..617     +  enhancer       CMV enhancer: human cytomegalovirus immediate early enhancer
    618..817     +  promoter       CMV promoter: human cytomegalovirus (CMV) immediate early promoter
    835..1015    +  LTR            5' LTR (truncated): truncated 5' long terminal repeat (LTR) from HIV-1
   1062..1187    +  misc_feature   HIV-1 Ψ: packaging signal of human immunodeficiency virus type 1
   1171..1534    +  CDS            HIV-1 gag (fragment): gag protein from human immunodeficiency virus 1; gag
   1680..1913    +  misc_feature   RRE: The Rev response element (RRE) of HIV-1 allows for Rev-dependent mRNA export from the nucleus to the cytoplasm.
   2290..2390    +  CDS            Rev (fragment): human immunodeficiency virus 1 (HIV-1) Rev protein; rev; enhances nuclear export of unspliced and incompletely spliced viral mRNAs
   2440..2557    +  misc_feature   cPPT/CTS: central polypurine tract and central termination sequence of HIV-1
   2628..2646    +  protein_bind   5X UAS (fragment): five tandem copies of the "ScaI site" 17-mer CGGAGTACTGTCCTCCG, an upstream activating sequence (UAS) that efficiently binds yeast Gal4 (Webster et al., 1988; Pfeiffer et al., 2010) GAL4
   2714..2731    +  protein_bind   5X UAS (fragment): five tandem copies of the "ScaI site" 17-mer CGGAGTACTGTCCTCCG, an upstream activating sequence (UAS) that efficiently binds yeast Gal4 (Webster et al., 1988; Pfeiffer et al., 2010) GAL4
   2835..3546    +  CDS            TagRFP (fragment): monomeric derivative of red fluorescent protein from Entacmaea quadricolor (Merzlyak et al., 2007) mammalian codon-optimized
   3580..3600    +  misc_feature   MCS (fragment): pBluescript multiple cloning site
   3600..4188    +  misc_feature   WPRE: woodchuck hepatitis virus posttranscriptional regulatory element
   4125..4706    +  CDS            nef (fragment): NEF_HV1H2 - Experimental evidence at protein level: Swiss-Prot protein existence level 1. Extracellular Nef protein targets CD4(+) T-lymphocytes for apoptosis by interacting with CXCR4 surface receptors. From Human immunodeficiency virus type 1 group M subtype B (isolate HXB2) (HIV-1).
   4713..4893    +  LTR            5' LTR (truncated): truncated 5' long terminal repeat (LTR) from HIV-1
   4925..5149    +  polyA_signal   bGH poly(A) signal: bovine growth hormone polyadenylation signal
   5153..5174    +  promoter       SV40 promoter (fragment): SV40 enhancer and early promoter
   5195..5623    +  rep_origin     f1 ori (sequence partly withheld): f1 bacteriophage origin of replication; arrow indicates direction of (+) strand synthesis
   5637..5966    +  promoter       SV40 promoter: SV40 enhancer and early promoter
   6014..6061    +  promoter       EM7 promoter: synthetic bacterial promoter&nbsp
   6080..6454    +  CDS            BleoR: antibiotic-binding protein; Sh ble from Streptoalloteichus hindustanus; confers resistance to bleomycin, phleomycin, and Zeocin™
   6464..6589    +  CDS            ble (fragment): BLE_KLEPN - Experimental evidence at protein level: Swiss-Prot protein existence level 1. Binding protein with a strong affinity to the bleomycin family of antibiotics. Binds to CL990; an antimitotic-antibiotic compound. From Klebsiella pneumoniae.
   6584..6705    +  polyA_signal   SV40 poly(A) signal: SV40 polyadenylation signal
   6778..6794    -  protein_bind   lac operator: The lac repressor binds to the lac operator to inhibit transcription in E. coli. This inhibition can be relieved by adding lactose or isopropyl-β-D-thiogalactopyranoside (IPTG). lac repressor encoded by lacI
   6802..6832    -  promoter       lac promoter: promoter for the E. coli lac operon
   6847..6868    -  protein_bind   CAP binding site: CAP binding activates transcription in the presence of cAMP. E. coli catabolite activator protein
   6881..6973    -  CDS            lacI (fragment): lac repressor; lacI; The lac repressor binds to the lac operator to inhibit transcription in E. coli. This inhibition can be relieved by adding lactose or isopropyl-β-D-thiogalactopyranoside (IPTG).
   7156..7744    -  rep_origin     ori: high-copy-number ColE1/pMB1/pBR322/pUC origin of replication
   7915..8775    -  CDS            AmpR: β-lactamase; bla; confers resistance to ampicillin, carbenicillin, and related antibiotics
   8776..8880    -  promoter       AmpR promoter: bla
