[The description below was written by a language model from this plasmid's Addgene catalogue record and pLannotate feature annotations shown in this document.]
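Description:
pLN428 (FuGW-G5p-mKate2-1Pe) is a third-generation-style HIV-1 lentiviral transfer plasmid built on the FUGW backbone and intended for mammalian expression in synthetic biology applications. It is maintained in E. coli through a high-copy ColE1/pUC-type origin with ampicillin selection (AmpR under its own bla promoter). The backbone also carries an f1 origin and an SV40/EM7-driven BleoR cassette with an SV40 poly(A) signal, which lies outside the LTR-flanked region and so would not be packaged into virus. Viral genomic RNA is transcribed from a CMV enhancer/promoter fused to a truncated 5' LTR. It is followed by the Ψ packaging signal with a partial gag sequence, the Rev response element for Rev-dependent nuclear export, and the cPPT/CTS. A WPRE sits downstream of the payload to enhance transcript expression, and the 3' LTR (annotated as a truncated LTR) is followed by a bGH polyadenylation signal.

The payload is a synthetic GAL4-responsive promoter with five GAL4 binding sites, which the annotation detects only as 5X UAS fragments. It drives the far-red fluorescent protein mKate2, which the annotation tool labels as a TagRFP fragment because of the proteins' shared Entacmaea quadricolor origin. According to the record, the mKate2 transcript contains miR1 binding sites designated "Bs(Pe)"; these are not annotated in the feature table. Output therefore depends on a GAL4-based transactivator supplied by other constructs and can be repressed by the matching microRNA. The plasmid is described as Module 3, the reporter output module, of a multi-part RNA-based gene circuit developed for cancer immunotherapy.
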