Addgene plasmid #105184: pLN428 (FuGW-G5p-mKate2-1Pe )
Purpose: Module 3 - GAL4 synthetic promoter (with five binding sites) drives the expression of mKate2 transcripts containing miR1-Bs(Pe)
Depositing lab: Timothy Lu. Depositing organization: Massachusetts Institute of Technology. Publication: Synthetic RNA-Based Immunomodulatory Gene Circuits for Cancer Immunotherapy. Nissim L, Wu MR, Pery E, Binder-Nissim A, Suzuki HI, Stupp D, Wehrspaun C, Tabach Y, Sharp PA, Lu TK. Cell. 2017 Nov 16;171(5):1138-1150.e15. doi: 10.1016/j.cell.2017.09.049. Epub 2017 Oct 19. PubMed 29056342.
Backbone
  Vector backbone: FUGW
  Vector type: Mammalian Expression, Lentiviral, Synthetic Biology
Growth in bacteria
  Bacterial resistance: Ampicillin, 100 μg/mL
  Growth temperature: 37°C
  Growth strain: NEB Stable
  Copy number: Unknown
Gene/Insert
  Gene/Insert name: G5p-mKate2-1Pe
  Species: Synthetic
Terms and licenses: Academic/Nonprofit Terms; Industry Terms: Not Available to Industry
How to cite: pLN428 (FuGW-G5p-mKate2-1Pe ) was a gift from Timothy Lu (Addgene plasmid # 105184 ; http://n2t.net/addgene:105184 ; RRID:Addgene_105184)
